>Addgene plasmid #39228 | pcDNA3.Flag.HERC2-HECT-C4762A.6xHis | addgene partial sequence | sequence record 50531 | T7 5'-TAATACGACTCACTATAGGG-3'
GGATCACCATGGACTACAAAGACGATGACGACAAGGACAGCCTCCTCCTTCCTCACCGTGTCTGGAAAGT
CAAGTTTGTGGGTGAATCTGTGGATGACTGTGGGGGCGGCTACAGCGAGTCCATAGCTGAGATCTGTGAG
GAGCTGCAGAACGGACTCACGCCCCTGCTGATCGTGACACCCAACGGGAGGGATGAGTCTGGGGCCAACC
GAGACTGCTACCTGCTCAGCCCGGCCGCCAGAGCACCCGTGCACAGCAGCATGTTCCGCTTCCTGGGTGT
GTTGCTGGGCATTGCCATCCGAACCGGGAGTCCCCTGAGCCTCAACCTTGCCGAGCCTGTCTGGAAGCAG
CTGGCTGGGATGAGCCTCACCATCGCGGACCTCAGTGAGGTTGATAAGGATTTTATTCCTGGACTCATGT
ACATCCGAGACAATGAAGCCACCTCAGAGGAGTTTGAAGCCATGAGCCTGCCCTTCACAGTGCCAAGTGC
CAGTGGCCAGGACATTCAGTTGAGCTCCAAGCACACACACATCACCCTGGACAACCGCGCGGAGTACGTG
CGGCTGGCGATAAACTATAGACTCCATGAATTTGATGAGCAGGTGGCTGCTGTTCGGGAAGGAATGGCCC
GCGTTGTGCCTGTTCCCCTCCTCTCTCTGTTCACCGGCTACGAACTGGAGACGATGGTGTGTGGCAGCCC
TGACATCCCGCTGCACCTTCTCAAGTCGGTGGCCACCTATAAAGGCATCGAGCCTTCCGCATCGCTGATC
CAGTG
