>Addgene plasmid #39228 | pcDNA3.Flag.HERC2-HECT-C4762A.6xHis | addgene partial sequence | sequence record 50536 | Sp6 5'-ATTTAGGTGACACTATAG-3'
GCTCGAGCGCGTCATGGTGATGGTGATGATGATCTGTGTCTATGGACTTGCAGAAGTGGATGGCGTACTT
GAGCTTCTCCTCCAGCACCTGCTTGCAGGAATACCTGGGCAGCTTCAGCAAGAAGAAAGCGGTGTAGGAC
TCAGGGAGGAAGTGGTCTGGAGGGTTGTATTTATCCAACACCTGGATGACGAAGTCTCGGCCCCGGAAGT
CGGCGATGGTCCTGGGCAGCCTCGTCCGGCCCCAGACGAAGCGAAGGAAAAGAGAGCGCTCTGTGTTGGA
GAAGGACTCCATCACCTCCCAGAACCACTGGATCAGCGATGCGGAAGGCTCGATGCCTTTATAGGTGGCC
ACCGACTTGAGAAGGTGCAGCGGGATGTCAGGGCTGCCACACACCATCGTCTCCAGTTCGTAGCCGGTGA
ACAGAGAGAGGAGGGGAACAGGCACAACGCGGGCCATTCCTTCCCGAACAGCAGCCACCTGCTCATCAAA
TTCATGGAGTCTATAGTTTATCGCCAGCCGCACGTACTCCGCGCGGTTGTCCAGGGTGATGTGTGTGTGC
TTGGAGCTCAACTGAATGTCCTGGCCACTGGCACTTGGCACTGTGAAGGGCAGGCTCATGGCTTCAAACT
CCTCTGAGGTGGCTTCATTGTCTCGGATGTACATGAGTCCAGGAATAAAATCCTTATCAACCTCACTGAG
GTCCGCGATGGTGAGGCTCATCCCAGCCAGCTGCTTCCAGACAGGCTCGGCAAGGTTGAGGCTCA
