[The description below was written by a language model from this plasmid's Addgene catalogue record.]
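Description:
pcDNA3.Flag.HERC2-HECT-C4762A.6xHis is a mammalian expression plasmid built on the Invitrogen pcDNA3 backbone, with a total size of about 6.4 kb. It is propagated as a high-copy plasmid in E. coli under ampicillin selection, and it carries a neomycin resistance marker so that transfected mammalian cells can be selected with G418. The record lists T7 as the promoter. In pcDNA3 the T7 promoter lies just upstream of the cloning site and serves for in vitro transcription and as a sequencing primer site, while expression in mammalian cells from this backbone is normally driven by the CMV immediate-early promoter, although the record does not say so explicitly. No feature table is provided, so the backbone elements cannot be confirmed individually.

The insert, roughly 1 kb and cloned between BamHI and XhoI, encodes the C-terminal HECT domain of human HERC2 (residues 4457–4794 of the full-length protein), a very large HECT and RLD domain-containing E3 ubiquitin ligase. The fragment carries an N-terminal Flag tag and a C-terminal 6xHis tag, allowing immunodetection or immunoprecipitation and nickel-affinity purification. It bears the point mutation C4762A, which the depositor describes as an active-site substitution. HECT ligases use a catalytic cysteine to form a thioester intermediate with ubiquitin before transferring it to the substrate, so replacing this residue with alanine is expected to abolish ligase activity. The construct therefore probably serves as a catalytically inactive control alongside a wild-type HECT domain. The associated publication concerns transcriptional and post-transcriptional control of the XPA protein in nucleotide excision repair.
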