Addgene plasmid #39228: pcDNA3.Flag.HERC2-HECT-C4762A.6xHis
Depositing lab: Aziz Sancar. Depositing organization: University of North Carolina at Chapel Hill. Publication: Regulation of nucleotide excision repair activity by transcriptional and post-transcriptional control of the XPA protein. Kang TH, Reardon JT, Sancar A. Nucleic Acids Res. 2011 Apr;39(8):3176-87. Epub 2010 Dec 30. 10.1093/nar/gkq1318 PubMed 21193487.
Backbone
  Vector backbone: pcDNA3
  Backbone manufacturer: Invitrogen
  Backbone size w/o insert (bp): 5446
  Total vector size (bp): 6446
  Vector type: Mammalian Expression
  Selectable markers: Neomycin (select with G418)
Growth in bacteria
  Bacterial resistance: Ampicillin, 100 μg/mL
  Growth temperature: 37°C
  Growth strain: DH5alpha
  Copy number: High Copy
Gene/Insert
  Gene/Insert name: HERC2 HECT Domain (alt names: HERC2; HECT and RLD domain containing E3 ubiquitin protein ligase 2; p528)
  Species: H. sapiens (human)
  Insert size (bp): 1000
  Mutation: C4762A
  GenBank ID: NM_004667.5 Uniprot: O95714[4457-4794]
  Entrez Gene: HERC2 (a.k.a. D15F37S1, MRT38, SHEP1, jdf2, p528)
  Promoter: T7
  Tag / fusion protein: Flag (N terminal on insert); 6xHis (C terminal on insert)
  Cloning method: Restriction Enzyme; 5′ cloning site BamHI (unknown if destroyed); 3′ cloning site XhoI (unknown if destroyed)
  Sequencing primers: 5′ T7; 3′ Sp6
Terms and licenses: Academic/Nonprofit Terms; Industry Terms: Not Available to Industry
Depositor comments: HECT domain active site point mutation (C4762A substitution)
How to cite: pcDNA3.Flag.HERC2-HECT-C4762A.6xHis was a gift from Aziz Sancar (Addgene plasmid # 39228 ; http://n2t.net/addgene:39228 ; RRID:Addgene_39228)
